>Addgene plasmid #91553 | pHH0103_SORBS1-3/3 | addgene full sequence | sequence record 192613 | Addgene NGS Result
AAAATAGGCGTATCACGAGGCCCTTTCGTCTTCAAGAATTCCCGACACCATCGAATGGTGCAAAACCTTT
CGCGGTATGGCATGATAGCGCCCGGAAGAGAGTCAATTCAGGGTGGTGAATGTGAAACCAGTAACGTTAT
ACGATGTCGCAGAGTATGCCGGTGTCTCTTATCAGACCGTTTCCCGCGTGGTGAACCAGGCCAGCCACGT
TTCTGCGAAAACGCGGGAAAAAGTGGAAGCGGCGATGGCGGAGCTGAATTACATTCCCAACCGCGTGGCA
CAACAACTGGCGGGCAAACAGTCGTTGCTGATTGGCGTTGCCACCTCCAGTCTGGCCCTGCACGCGCCGT
CGCAAATTGTCGCGGCGATTAAATCTCGCGCCGATCAACTGGGTGCCAGCGTGGTGGTGTCGATGGTAGA
ACGAAGCGGCGTCGAAGCCTGTAAAGCGGCGGTGCACAATCTTCTCGCGCAACGCGTCAGTGGGCTGATC
ATTAACTATCCGCTGGATGACCAGGATGCCATTGCTGTGGAAGCTGCCTGCACTAATGTTCCGGCGTTAT
TTCTTGATGTCTCTGACCAGACACCCATCAACAGTATTATTTTCTCCCATGAAGACGGTACGCGACTGGG
CGTGGAGCATCTGGTCGCATTGGGTCACCAGCAAATCGCGCTGTTAGCGGGCCCATTAAGTTCTGTCTCG
GCGCGTCTGCGTCTGGCTGGCTGGCATAAATATCTCACTCGCAATCAAATTCAGCCGATAGCGGAACGGG
AAGGCGACTGGAGTGCCATGTCCGGTTTTCAACAAACCATGCAAATGCTGAATGAGGGCATCGTTCCCAC
TGCGATGCTGGTTGCCAACGATCAGATGGCGCTGGGCGCAATGCGCGCCATTACCGAGTCCGGGCTGCGC
GTTGGTGCGGATATCTCGGTAGTGGGATACGACGATACCGAAGACAGCTCATGTTATATCCCGCCGTTAA
CCACCATCAAACAGGATTTTCGCCTGCTGGGGCAAACCAGCGTGGACCGCTTGCTGCAACTCTCTCAGGG
CCAGGCGGTGAAGGGCAATCAGCTGTTGCCCGTCTCACTGGTGAAAAGAAAAACCACCCTGGCGCCCAAT
ACGCAAACCGCCTCTCCCCGCGCGTTGGCCGATTCATTAATGCAGCTGGCACGACAGGTTTCCCGACTGG
AAAGCGGGCAGTGAGCGCAACGCAATTAATGTAAGTTAGCTCACTCATTAGGCACAATTCTCATGTTTGA
CAGCTTATCATCGACTGCACGGTGCACCAATGCTTCTGGCGTCAGGCAGCCATCGGAAGCTGTGGTATGG
CTGTGCAGGTCGTAAATCACTGCATAATTCGTGTCGCTCAAGGCGCACTCCCGTTCTGGATAATGTTTTT
TGCGCCGACATCATAACGGTTCTGGCAAATATTCTGAAATGAGCTGTTGACAATTAATCATCGGCTCGTA
TAATGTGTGGAATTGTGAGCGGATAACAATTTCACACAGGAAACAGCCAGTCCGTTTAGGTGTTTTCACG
AGCACTTCACCAACAAGGACCATAGATTATGAAAATCGAAGAACACCATCACCATCACCATTCCAGCGGT
AAGCTTATGTCCCCTATACTAGGTTATTGGAAAATTAAGGGCCTTGTGCAACCCACTCGACTTCTTTTGG
AATATCTTGAAGAAAAATATGAAGAGCATTTGTATGAGCGCGATGAAGGTGATAAATGGCGAAACAAAAA
GTTTGAATTGGGTTTGGAGTTTCCCAATCTTCCTTATTATATTGATGGTGATGTTAAATTAACACAGTCT
ATGGCCATCATACGTTATATAGCTGACAAGCACAACATGTTGGGTGGTTGTCCAAAAGAGCGTGCAGAGA
TTTCAATGCTTGAAGGAGCGGTTTTGGATATTAGATACGGTGTTTCGAGAATTGCATATAGTAAAGACTT
TGAAACTCTCAAAGTTGATTTTCTTAGCAAGCTACCTGAAATGCTGAAAATGTTCGAAGATCGTTTATGT
CATAAAACATATTTAAATGGTGATCATGTAACCCATCCTGACTTCATGTTGTATGACGCTCTTGATGTTG
TTTTATACATGGACCCAATGTGCCTGGATGCGTTCCCAAAATTAGTTTGTTTTAAAAAACGTATTGAAGC
TATCCCACAAATTGATAAGTACTTGAAATCCAGCAAGTATATAGCATGGCCTTTGCAGGGCTGGCAAGCC
ACGTTTGGTGGTGGCGACCATCCTCCAAAATCGGATCTGGAAGTTCTGTTCCAGGGGCCCCTGTCCAGCG
GTCTGGTTCCGCGTGGTTCCGGTACCGCGGCCCAGCCGGCCTTCTCCTATCAGGCCCTGTACTCTTACAT
TCCGCAGAACGATGATGAACTGGAACTGCGTGATGGTGATATTGTTGATGTTATGGAAAAATGTGATGAT
GGTTGGTTTGTCGGTACTTCCCGTCGTACCAAACAGTTCGGTACTTTTCCCGGTAACTACGTCAAACCGC
TGTACGCGGCCGCATA
[142 nt withheld, positions 2537-2678]
C
[98 nt withheld, positions 2680-2777]
AGTTTGTACTGGTGACGAAACTCAGTGTCTAGCTAGAGTGGC
[149 nt withheld, positions 2820-2968]
T
[41 nt withheld, positions 2970-3010]
T
[62 nt withheld, positions 3012-3073]
A
[35 nt withheld, positions 3075-3109]
CCTCCCTCAATCGGTTGAATGTCGCCCTTTTGTCTTTGGCGCTGGTAAACCATATGAA
[86 nt withheld, positions 3168-3253]
T
[54 nt withheld, positions 3255-3308]
CTAGCGCCGCCCTATACCTTGTCTGCCTCCCCGCGTTGCGTCGCGGTGCATGGAGCCGGGCCACCTCGAC
CTGAATGGAAGCCGGCGGCACCTCGCTAACGGATTCACCACTCCAAGAATTGGAGCCAATCAATTCTTGC
GGAGAACTGTGAATGCGCAAACCAACCCTTGGCAGAACATATCCATCGCGTCCGCCATCTCCAGCAGCCG
CACGCGGCGCATCTCGGGCAGCGTTGGGTCCTGGCCACGGGTGCGCATGATCGTGCTCCTGTCGTTGAGG
ACCCGGCTAGGCTGGCGGGGTTGCCTTACTGGTTAGCAGAATGAATCACCGATACGCGAGCGAACGTGAA
GCGACTGCTGCTGCAAAACGTCTGCGACCTGAGCAACAACATGAATGGTCTTCGGTTTCCGTGTTTCGTA
AAGTCTGGAAACGCGGAAGTCAGCGCCCTGCACCATTATGTTCCGGATCTGCATCGCAGGATGCTGCTGG
CTACCCTGTGGAACACCTACATCTGTATTAACGAAGCGCTGGCATTGACCCTGAGTGATTTTTCTCTGGT
CCCGCCGCATCCATACCGCCAGTTGTTTACCCTCACAACGTTCCAGTAACCGGGCATGTTCATCATCAGT
AACCCGTATCGTGAGCATCCTCTCTCGTTTCATCGGTATCATTACCCCCATGAACAGAAATCCCCCTTAC
ACGGAGGCATCAGTGACCAAACAGGAAAAAACCGCCCTTAACATGGCCCGCTTTATCAGAAGCCAGACAT
TAACGCTTCTGGAGAAACTCAACGAGCTGGACGCGGATGAACAGGCAGACATCTGTGAATCGCTTCACGA
CCACGCTGATGAGCTTTACCGCAGGATCCGCGAAATTGTAAGCGTTAATATTTTGTTAAAATTCGCGTTA
AATTTTTGTTAAATCAGCTCATTTTTTAACCAATAGGCCGAAATCGGCAAAATCCCTTATAAATCAAAAG
AATAGACCGAGATAGGGT
[37 nt withheld, positions 4307-4343]
AAAGAACGTGGACTCCAACGTCAAAGG
[49 nt withheld, positions 4371-4419]
T
[91 nt withheld, positions 4421-4511]
G
[124 nt withheld, positions 4513-4636]
CGCGGATCCTGCCTCGCGCGTTTCGGTGATGACGGTGAAAACCTCTGACACATGCAGCTCCCGGAGACGG
TCACAGCTTGTCTGTAAGCGGATGCCGGGAGCAGACAAGCCCGTCAGGGCGCGTCAGCGGGTGTTGGCGG
GTGTCGGGGCGCAGCCATGACCCAGTCACGTAGCGATAGCGGAGTGTATACTGGCTTAACTATGCGGCAT
CAGAGCAGATTGTACTGAGAGTGCACCATATGCGGTGTGAAATACCGCACAGATGCGTAAGGAGAAAATA
CCGCATCAGGCGCTCTTCCGCTTCCTCGCTCACTGACTCGCTGCGCTCGGTCGTTCGGCTGCGGCGAGCG
GTATCAGCTCACTCAAAGGCGGTAATACGGTTATCCACAGAATCAGGGGATAACGCAGGAAAGAACATGT
GAGCAAAAGGCCAGCAAAAGGCCAGGAACCGTAAAAAGGCCGCGTTGCTGGCGTTTTTCCATAGGCTCCG
CCCCCCTGACGAGCATCACAAAAATCGACGCTCAAGTCAGAGGTGGCGAAACCCGACAGGACTATAAAGA
TACCAGGGTTTCCCCCTGGAAGCTCCCTCGTGCGCTCTCCTGTTCCGACCCTGCCGCTTACCGGATACCT
GTCCGCCTTTCTCCCTTCGGGAAGCGTGGCGCTTTCTCATAGCTCACGCTGTAGGTATCTCAGTTCGGTG
TAGGTCGTTCGCTCCAAGCTGGGCTGTGTGCACGAACCCCCCGTTCAGCCCGACCGCTGCGCCTTATCCG
GTAACTATCGTCTTGAGTCCAACCCGGTAAGACACGACTTATCGCCACTGGCAGCAGCCACTGGTAACAG
GATTAGCAGAGCGAGGTATGTAGGCGGTGCTACAGAGTTCTTGAAGTGGTGGCCTAACTACGGCTACACT
AGAAGGACAGTATTTGGTATCTGCGCTCTGCTGAAGCCAGTTACCTTCGGAAAAAGAGTTGGTAGCTCTT
GATCCGGCAAACAAACCACCGCTGGTAGCGGTGGTTTTTTTGTTTGCAAGCAGCAGATTACGCGCAGAAA
AAAAGGATCTCAAGAAGATCCTTTGATCTTTTCTACGGGGTCTGACGCTCAGTGGAACGAAAACTCACGT
TAAGGGATTTTGGTCATGAGATTATCAAAAAGGATCTTCACCTAGATCCTTTTAAATTAAAAATGAAGTT
TTAAATCAATCTAAAGTATATATGAGTAAACTTGGTCTGACAGTTACCAATGCTTAATCAGTGAGGCACC
TATCTCAGCGATCTGTCTATTTCGTTCATCCATAGTTGCCTGACTCCCCGTCGTGTAGATAACTACGATA
CGGGAGGGCTTACCATCTGGCCCCAGTGCTGCAATGATACCGCGAGACCCACGCTCACCGGCTCCAGATT
TATCAGCAATAAACCAGCCAGCCGGAAGGGCCGAGCGCAGAAGTGGTCCTGCAACTTTATCCGCCTCCAT
CCAGTCTATTAATTGTTGCCGGGAAGCTAGAGTAAGTAGTTCGCCAGTTAATAGTTTGCGCAACGTTGTT
GCCATTGCTGCAGGCATCGTGGTGTCACGCTCGTCGTTTGGTATGGCTTCATTCAGCTCCGGTTCCCAAC
GATCAAGGCGAGTTACATGATCCCCCATGTTGTGCAAAAAAGCGGTTAGCTCCTTCGGTCCTCCGATCGT
TGTCAGAAGTAAGTTGGCCGCAGTGTTATCACTCATGGTTATGGCAGCACTGCATAATTCTCTTACTGTC
ATGCCATCCGTAAGATGCTTTTCTGTGACTGGTGAGTACTCAACCAAGTCATTCTGAGAATAGTGTATGC
GGCGACCGAGTTGCTCTTGCCCGGCGTCAACACGGGATAATACCGCGCCACATAGCAGAACTTTAAAAGT
GCTCATCATTGGAAAACGTTCTTCGGGGCGAAAACTCTCAAGGATCTTACCGCTGTTGAGATCCAGTTCG
ATGTAACCCACTCGTGCACCCAACTGATCTTCAGCATCTTTTACTTTCACCAGCGTTTCTGGGTGAGCAA
AAACAGGAAGGCAAAATGCCGCAAAAAAGGGAATAAGGGCGACACGGAAATGTTGAATACTCATACTCTT
CCTTTTTCAATATTATTGAAGCATTTATCAGGGTTATTGTCTCATGAGCGGATACATATTTGAATGTATT
TAGAAAAATAAACAAATAGGGGTTCCGCGCACATTTCCCCGAAAAGTGCCACCTGACGTCTAAGAAACCA
TTATTATCATGACATTAACCTATA
Features (pLannotate 1.2.2; 21 found; start..end, strand, type, name):
     44..121     +  promoter       lacIq promoter: lacI (mutant); In the lacIq allele, a single base change in the promoter boosts expression of the lacI gene about 10-fold.
    122..1204    +  CDS            lacI: lac repressor; lacI; The lac repressor binds to the lac operator to inhibit transcription in E. coli. This inhibition can be relieved by adding lactose or isopropyl-β-D-thiogalactopyranoside (IPTG).
   1217..1238    +  protein_bind   CAP binding site: CAP binding activates transcription in the presence of cAMP. E. coli catabolite activator protein
   1257..1274    +  promoter       tet promoter (fragment): E. coli promoter for tetracycline efflux protein gene
   1447..1475    +  promoter       tac promoter: strong E. coli promoter; hybrid between the trp and lac UV5 promoters
   1483..1499    +  protein_bind   lac operator: The lac repressor binds to the lac operator to inhibit transcription in E. coli. This inhibition can be relieved by adding lactose or isopropyl-β-D-thiogalactopyranoside (IPTG). lac repressor encoded by lacI
   1584..1601    +  CDS            6xHis: 6xHis affinity tag
   1617..2270    +  CDS            GST26_SCHJA: Experimental evidence at protein level: Swiss-Prot protein existence level 1. GST isoenzymes appear to play a central role in the parasite detoxification system. Other functions are also suspected including a role in increasing the solubility of haematin in the parasite gut. From Schistosoma japonicum (Blood fluke).
   2439..2483    +  CDS            Sorbs1 (fragment): SRBS1_RAT - Experimental evidence at protein level: Swiss-Prot protein existence level 1. Plays a role in tyrosine phosphorylation of CBL by linking CBL to the insulin receptor. Required for insulin-stimulated glucose transport. Involved in formation of actin stress fibers and focal adhesions (By similarity). From Rattus norvegicus (Rat).
   2541..2588    +  terminator     fd terminator (sequence withheld): central terminator from bacteriophage fd (Otsuka and Kunisawa, 1982)
   2593..2805    +  CDS            M13 gene III (fragment) (sequence partly withheld): pIII; III; minor coat protein
   2820..3290    +  CDS            M13 gene III (fragment) (sequence partly withheld): pIII; III; minor coat protein
   3312..3382    +  CDS            TcR (fragment): tetracycline efflux protein; tet; confers resistance to tetracycline
   3624..4004    -  CDS            YPB1_ECOLX: Protein predicted: Swiss-Prot protein existence level 4. From Escherichia coli.
   4021..4172    +  CDS            rop (fragment): Rop protein, which maintains plasmids at low copy number; rop
   4208..4636    -  rep_origin     f1 ori (sequence partly withheld): f1 bacteriophage origin of replication; arrow indicates direction of (+) strand synthesis
   4645..4684    +  CDS            rop (fragment): Rop protein, which maintains plasmids at low copy number; rop
   4786..4926    +  misc_feature   bom: basis of mobility region from pBR322
   5112..5699    -  rep_origin     ori: high-copy-number ColE1/pMB1/pBR322/pUC origin of replication
   5870..6730    -  CDS            AmpR: β-lactamase; bla; confers resistance to ampicillin, carbenicillin, and related antibiotics
   6731..6835    -  promoter       AmpR promoter: bla
