[The description below was written by a language model from this plasmid's Addgene catalogue record and pLannotate feature annotations shown in this document.]
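Description:
pHH0103_SORBS1-3/3 is a 6.9 kb bacterial expression plasmid built on the pHH0103 backbone for producing and purifying a human SH3 domain in E. coli. The insert, recorded as 227 bp and cloned between SfiI and NotI sites, encodes the third of three SH3 domains of human SORBS1 (also known as CAP or SH3P12). The automated annotation recognises only a short stretch of it, matched to the rat Sorbs1 orthologue, which reflects database homology rather than a different species of origin.

Expression is driven by the strong hybrid tac promoter followed by a lac operator. A lacI gene under the up-regulated lacIq promoter is carried on the same plasmid, so transcription is repressed until relieved by IPTG. Downstream of the promoter lie a 6xHis tag and Schistosoma japonicum glutathione S-transferase, followed by the SORBS1 segment. This arrangement indicates an N-terminal His-GST fusion that allows affinity purification on nickel or glutathione resins, though the record does not describe the linker or any protease cleavage site. A phage fd terminator follows the insert.

Beyond the terminator are fragments of M13 gene III, and the plasmid also carries an f1 origin, suggesting the backbone derives from a phagemid display vector. These gene III pieces sit after the terminator and are not described as part of the product. Propagation relies on a ColE1/pBR322-type origin with the bom region and an interrupted rop gene, plus residual tetracycline-resistance fragments. Selection is by ampicillin through β-lactamase, and the catalogue lists the plasmid as low copy. It belongs to a collection used to profile the binding specificities of the human SH3 domain family.
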