Addgene plasmid #91553: pHH0103_SORBS1-3/3
Purpose: Protein expression and purification of human SH3 domain construct SORBS1-3/3
Depositing lab: Sachdev Sidhu. Depositing organization: University of Toronto. Publication: Comprehensive Analysis of the Human SH3 Domain Family Reveals a Wide Variety of Non-canonical Specificities. Teyra J, Huang H, Jain S, Guan X, Dong A, Liu Y, Tempel W, Min J, Tong Y, Kim PM, Bader GD, Sidhu SS. Structure. 2017 Oct 3;25(10):1598-1610.e3. doi: 10.1016/j.str.2017.07.017. Epub 2017 Sep 7. PubMed 28890361.
Backbone
  Vector backbone: pHH0103
  Vector type: Bacterial Expression
Growth in bacteria
  Bacterial resistance: Ampicillin, 100 μg/mL
  Growth temperature: 37°C
  Growth strain: DH5alpha
  Copy number: Low Copy
Gene/Insert
  Gene/Insert name: SORBS1-3/3
  Species: H. sapiens (human)
  Insert size (bp): 227
  Entrez Gene: SORBS1 (a.k.a. CAP, FLAF2, R85FL, SH3D5, SH3P12, SORB1)
  Cloning method: Restriction Enzyme; 5′ cloning site Sfi1 (unknown if destroyed); 3′ cloning site Not1 (unknown if destroyed)
Terms and licenses: Academic/Nonprofit Terms; Industry Terms: Not Available to Industry
How to cite: pHH0103_SORBS1-3/3 was a gift from Sachdev Sidhu (Addgene plasmid # 91553 ; http://n2t.net/addgene:91553 ; RRID:Addgene_91553)
