>Addgene plasmid #91553 | pHH0103_SORBS1-3/3 | depositor partial sequence | sequence record 176041 | insert sequence
GGTACCGAATTCGGATCCGCGCGCTGTTCTCCTATCAGGCCCTGTACTCTTACATTCCGCAGAACGATGA
TGAACTGGAACTGCGTGATGGTGATATTGTTGATGTTATGGAAAAATGTGATGATGGTTGGTTTGTCGGT
ACTTCCCGTCGTACCAAACAGTTCGGTACTTTTCCCGGTAACTACGTCAAACCGCTGTACGCGGCCGCTA
GCTAAGTCGACGAGCTC
